>Addgene plasmid #57548 | mGeos2-VEL-Farnesyl-5 | addgene full sequence | sequence record 218618 | Addgene NGS Result
CATGTTCTTTCCTGCGTTATCCCCTGATTCTGTGGATAACCGTATTACCGCCATGCATTAGTTATTAATA
GTAATCAATTACGGGGTCATTAGTTCATAGCCCATATATGGAGTTCCGCGTTACATAACTTACGGTAAAT
GGCCCGCCTGGCTGACCGCCCAACGACCCCCGCCCATTGACGTCAATAATGACGTATGTTCCCATAGTAA
CGCCAATAGGGACTTTCCATTGACGTCAATGGGTGGAGTATTTACGGTAAACTGCCCACTTGGCAGTACA
TCAAGTGTATCATATGCCAAGTACGCCCCCTATTGACGTCAATGACGGTAAATGGCCCGCCTGGCATTAT
GCCCAGTACATGACCTTATGGGACTTTCCTACTTGGCAGTACATCTACGTATTAGTCATCGCTATTACCA
TGGTGATGCGGTTTTGGCAGTACATCAATGGGCGTGGATAGCGGTTTGACTCACGGGGATTTCCAAGTCT
CCACCCCATTGACGTCAATGGGAGTTTGTTTTGGCACCAAAATCAACGGGACTTTCCAAAATGTCGTAAC
AACTCCGCCCCATTGACGCAAATGGGCGGTAGGCGTGTACGGTGGGAGGTCTATATAAGCAGAGCTGGTT
TAGTGAACCGTCAGATCCGCTAGCGCTACCGGTCGCCACCATGAGTGCGATTAAGCCAGACATGAAGATC
AAACTCCGTATGGAAGGCAACGTAAACGGGCACCACTTTGTGATCGACGGAGATGGTACAGGCAAGCCTT
TTGAGGGAAAACAGAGTATGGATCTTGAAGTCAAAGAGGGCGGACCTCTGCCTTTTGCCTTTGATATCCT
GACCACTGCATTCCTGTACGGCAACAGGGTATTCGCCAAATATCCAGACAACATACAAGACTATTTTAAG
CAGTCGTTTCCTAAGGGGTATTCGTGGGAACGAAGCTTGACTTTCGAAGACGGGGGCATTTGCAACGCCA
GAAACGACATAACAATGGAAGGGGACACTTTCTATAATAAAGTTCGATTTTATGGTACCAACTTTCCCGC
CAATGGTCCAGTTATGCAGAAGAAGACGCTGAAATGGGAGCCCTCCACTGAGAAAATGTATGTGCGTGAT
GGAGTGCTGACGGGTGATGTAGAGATGGCTTTGTTGCTTGAAGGAAATGCCCATTACCGATGTGACTTCA
GAACTACTTACAAAGCTAAGGAGAAGGGTGTCAAGTTACCAGGCGCCCACTTTGTGGACCACTGCATTGA
GATTTTAAGCCATGACAAAGATTACAACAAGGTTAAGCTGTATGAGCATGCTGTTGCTCATTCTGGATTG
CCTGACAATGCCAGACGATCCGGACTCAGATCTAAGCTGAACCCTCCTGATGAGAGTGGCCCCGGCTGCA
TGAGCTGCAAGTGTGTGCTCTCCTGAGAATTCTGCAGTCGACGGTACCGCGGGCCCGGGATCCACCGGAT
CTAGATAACTGATCATAATCAGCCATACCACATTTGTAGAGGTTTTACTTGCTTTAAAAAACCTCCCACA
CCTCCCCCTGAACCTGAAACATAAAATGAATGCAATTGTTGTTGTTAACTTGTTTATTGCAGCTTATAAT
GGTTACAAATAAAGCAATAGCATCACAAATTTCACAAATAAAGCATTTTTTTCACTGCATTCTAGTTGTG
GTTTGTCCAAACTCATCAATGTATCTTAACGCGTAAATTGTAAGCGTTAATATTTTGTTAAAATTCGCGT
TAAATTTTTGTTAAATCAGCTCATTTTTTAACCAATAGGCCGAAATCGGCAAAATCCCTTATAAATCAAA
AGAATAGACCGAGATAGGGT
[37 nt withheld, positions 1841-1877]
AAAGAACGTGGACTCCAACGTCAAAGG
[49 nt withheld, positions 1905-1953]
T
[91 nt withheld, positions 1955-2045]
G
[124 nt withheld, positions 2047-2170]
CAGGTGGCACTTTTCGGGGAAATGTGCGCGGAACCCCTATTTGTTTATTTTTCTAAATACATTCAAATAT
GTATCCGCTCATGAGACAATAACCCTGATAAATGCTTCAATAATATTGAAAAAGGAAGAGTCCTGAGGCG
GAAAGAACCAGCTGTGGAATGTGTGTCAGTTAGGGTGTGGAAAGTCCCCAGGCTCCCCAGCAGGCAGAAG
TATGCAAAGCATGCATCTCAATTAGTCAGCAACCAGGTGTGGAAAGTCCCCAGGCTCCCCAGCAGGCAGA
AGTATGCAAAGCATGCATCTCAATTAGTCAGCAACCATAGTCCCGCCCCTAACTCCGCCCATCCCGCCCC
TAACTCCGCCCAGTTCCGCCCATTCTCCGCCCCATGGCTGACTAATTTTTTTTATTTATGCAGAGGCCGA
GGCCGCCTCGGCCTCTGAGCTATTCCAGAAGTAGTGAGGAGGCTTTTTTGGAGGCCTAGGCTTTTGCAAA
GATCGATCAAGAGACAGGATGAGGATCGTTTCGCATGATTGAACAAGATGGATTGCACGCAGGTTCTCCG
GCCGCTTGGGTGGAGAGGCTATTCGGCTATGACTGGGCACAACAGACAATCGGCTGCTCTGATGCCGCCG
TGTTCCGGCTGTCAGCGCAGGGGCGCCCGGTTCTTTTTGTCAAGACCGACCTGTCCGGTGCCCTGAATGA
ACTGCAAGACGAGGCAGCGCGGCTATCGTGGCTGGCCACGACGGGCGTTCCTTGCGCAGCTGTGCTCGAC
GTTGTCACTGAAGCGGGAAGGGACTGGCTGCTATTGGGCGAAGTGCCGGGGCAGGATCTCCTGTCATCTC
ACCTTGCTCCTGCCGAGAAAGTATCCATCATGGCTGATGCAATGCGGCGGCTGCATACGCTTGATCCGGC
TACCTGCCCATTCGACCACCAAGCGAAACATCGCATCGAGCGAGCACGTACTCGGATGGAAGCCGGTCTT
GTCGATCAGGATGATCTGGACGAAGAGCATCAGGGGCTCGCGCCAGCCGAACTGTTCGCCAGGCTCAAGG
CGAGCATGCCCGACGGCGAGGATCTCGTCGTGACCCATGGCGATGCCTGCTTGCCGAATATCATGGTGGA
AAATGGCCGCTTTTCTGGATTCATCGACTGTGGCCGGCTGGGTGTGGCGGACCGCTATCAGGACATAGCG
TTGGCTACCCGTGATATTGCTGAAGAGCTTGGCGGCGAATGGGCTGACCGCTTCCTCGTGCTTTACGGTA
TCGCCGCTCCCGATTCGCAGCGCATCGCCTTCTATCGCCTTCTTGACGAGTTCTTCTGAGCGGGACTCTG
GGGTTCGAAATGACCGACCAAGCGACGCCCAACCTGCCATCACGAGATTTCGATTCCACCGCCGCCTTCT
ATGAAAGGTTGGGCTTCGGAATCGTTTTCCGGGACGCCGGCTGGATGATCCTCCAGCGCGGGGATCTCAT
GCTGGAGTTCTTCGCCCACCCTAGGGGGAGGCTAACTGAAACACGGAAGGAGACAATACCGGAAGGAACC
CGCGCTATGACGGCAATAAAAAGACAGAATAAAACGCACGGTGTTGGGTCGTTTGTTCATAAACGCGGGG
TTCGGTCCCAGGGCTGGCACTCTGTCGATACCCCACCGAGACCCCATTGGGGCCAATACGCCCGCGTTTC
TTCCTTTTCCCCACCCCACCCCCCAAGTTCGGGTGAAGGCCCAGGGCTCGCAGCCAACGTCGGGGCGGCA
GGCCCTGCCATAGCCTCAGGTTACTCATATATACTTTAGATTGATTTAAAACTTCATTTTTAATTTAAAA
GGATCTAGGTGAAGATCCTTTTTGATAATCTCATGACCAAAATCCCTTAACGTGAGTTTTCGTTCCACTG
AGCGTCAGACCCCGTAGAAAAGATCAAAGGATCTTCTTGAGATCCTTTTTTTCTGCGCGTAATCTGCTGC
TTGCAAACAAAAAAACCACCGCTACCAGCGGTGGTTTGTTTGCCGGATCAAGAGCTACCAACTCTTTTTC
CGAAGGTAACTGGCTTCAGCAGAGCGCAGATACCAAATACTGTTCTTCTAGTGTAGCCGTAGTTAGGCCA
CCACTTCAAGAACTCTGTAGCACCGCCTACATACCTCGCTCTGCTAATCCTGTTACCAGTGGCTGCTGCC
AGTGGCGATAAGTCGTGTCTTACCGGGTTGGACTCAAGACGATAGTTACCGGATAAGGCGCAGCGGTCGG
GCTGAACGGGGGGTTCGTGCACACAGCCCAGCTTGGAGCGAACGACCTACACCGAACTGAGATACCTACA
GCGTGAGCTATGAGAAAGCGCCACGCTTCCCGAAGGGAGAAAGGCGGACAGGTATCCGGTAAGCGGCAGG
GTCGGAACAGGAGAGCGCACGAGGGAGCTTCCAGGGGGAAACGCCTGGTATCTTTATAGTCCTGTCGGGT
TTCGCCACCTCTGACTTGAGCGTCGATTTTTGTGATGCTCGTCAGGGGGGCGGAGCCTATGGAAAAACGC
CAGCAACGCGGCCTTTTTACGGTTCCTGGCCTTTTGCTGGCCTTTTGCTCA
Features (pLannotate 1.2.2; 16 found; start..end, strand, type, name):
      1..51      +  rep_origin     RSF ori (fragment): Plasmids containing the RSF 1030 origin of replication can be propagated in E. coli cells that contain additional plasmids with compatible origins.
    119..422     +  enhancer       CMV enhancer: human cytomegalovirus immediate early enhancer
    423..626     +  promoter       CMV promoter: human cytomegalovirus (CMV) immediate early promoter
    671..1348    +  CDS            Skylan-NS: Skylan-NS is a photoswitchable green fluorescent protein published in 2016, derived from Lobophyllia hemprichii. It has moderate acid sensitivity.
   1364..1426    +  CDS            H-Ras (fragment): human small GTPase proto-oncoprotein
   1427..1463    +  misc_feature   MCS (fragment): multiple cloning site
   1480..1564    +  CDS            large T antigen (fragment): large T antigen from SV40 (simian virus 40)
   1587..1708    +  polyA_signal   SV40 poly(A) signal: SV40 polyadenylation signal
   1742..2170    -  rep_origin     f1 ori (sequence partly withheld): f1 bacteriophage origin of replication; arrow indicates direction of (+) strand synthesis
   2197..2301    +  promoter       AmpR promoter: bla
   2303..2660    +  promoter       SV40 promoter: SV40 enhancer and early promoter
   2695..3489    +  CDS            NeoR/KanR: aminoglycoside phosphotransferase from Tn5; aph(3')-II (or nptII); confers resistance to neomycin, kanamycin, and G418 (Geneticin®)
   3510..3662    +  CDS            ble (fragment): BLE_KLEPN - Experimental evidence at protein level: Swiss-Prot protein existence level 1. Binding protein with a strong affinity to the bleomycin family of antibiotics. Binds to CL990; an antimitotic-antibiotic compound. From Klebsiella pneumoniae.
   3721..3768    +  polyA_signal   HSV TK poly(A) signal: herpes simplex virus thymidine kinase polyadenylation signal (Cole and Stacy, 1985)
   3859..3875    -  polyA_signal   bGH poly(A) signal (fragment): bovine growth hormone polyadenylation signal
   4097..4685    +  rep_origin     ori: high-copy-number ColE1/pMB1/pBR322/pUC origin of replication
