[The description below was written by a language model from this plasmid's Addgene catalogue record and pLannotate feature annotations shown in this document.]
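Description:
mGeos2-VEL-Farnesyl-5 is a mammalian expression plasmid that targets the fluorescent protein mGeos2-VEL to cellular membranes. A human CMV immediate-early enhancer and promoter drives a single fusion open reading frame in which mGeos2-VEL sits at the N terminus and is followed by the final 20 amino acids of human H-Ras. This C-terminal H-Ras segment carries the CAAX-type lipidation signal that directs farnesylation, anchoring the otherwise soluble fluorescent protein to the membrane. A remnant of the multiple cloning site and an SV40 polyadenylation signal follow the fusion. The automated annotation labels the fluorescent protein coding region as Skylan-NS, a related photoswitchable protein derived from Lobophyllia hemprichii. This most likely reflects sequence similarity within that protein family rather than a different payload, since the catalogue entry names the protein as mGeos2-VEL. The record lists two excitation/emission pairs, 503/514 nm and 569/581 nm, indicating green and red emitting states.

The backbone has the layout of a classic CMV-driven fluorescent protein vector of about 4.7 kb. A high-copy ColE1/pUC-type origin supports propagation in E. coli, and an f1 origin is also present. A single NeoR/KanR gene from Tn5 is placed behind tandem bacterial (bla) and SV40 early promoters and terminated by an HSV TK polyadenylation signal, so it confers kanamycin resistance in bacteria and G418 resistance in mammalian cells. Several short annotated fragments (RSF ori, large T antigen, ble, bGH poly(A)) appear to be partial matches to backbone sequence rather than functional elements. The construct serves as a membrane localization marker for fluorescence imaging of transfected mammalian cells.
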