Addgene plasmid #57548: mGeos2-VEL-Farnesyl-5
Purpose: Localization: Membrane, Excitation: 503 / 569, Emission: 514 / 581
Depositing lab: Michael Davidson. Depositing organization: Florida State University, Tallahassee.
Backbone
  Vector backbone: mGeos2-VEL
  Backbone size w/o insert (bp): 4750
  Vector type: Mammalian Expression
  Selectable markers: Neomycin (select with G418)
Growth in bacteria
  Bacterial resistance: Kanamycin, 50 μg/mL
  Growth temperature: 37°C
  Growth strain: DH5alpha
  Copy number: High Copy
Gene/Insert
  Gene/Insert name: Farnesyl (alt name: NM_001130442.1)
  Species: H. sapiens (human)
  Mutation: encodes final 20 aa of NM_001130442.1
  Entrez Gene: HRAS (a.k.a. C-BAS/HAS, C-H-RAS, C-HA-RAS1, CTLO, H-RASIDX, HAMSV, HRAS1, RASH1, p21ras)
  Promoter: CMV
  Tag / fusion protein: mGeos2-VEL (N terminal on insert)
  Cloning method: Unknown
  Sequencing primers: 5′ CMV-F; 3′ SV40pA-R
Terms and licenses: Academic/Nonprofit Terms; Industry Terms
Depositor comments: . Excitation = 503 / 569; Emission = 514 / 581
How to cite: mGeos2-VEL-Farnesyl-5 was a gift from Michael Davidson (Addgene plasmid # 57548 ; http://n2t.net/addgene:57548 ; RRID:Addgene_57548)
