>Addgene plasmid #57548 | mGeos2-VEL-Farnesyl-5 | depositor partial sequence | sequence record 88694 | insert sequence
CCAATGGCTAGTGACGTCAGATCCGCTAGCGCTACCGGTCGCCACCATGAGTGCGATTAAGCCAGACATG
AAGATCAAACTCCGTATGGAAGGCAACGTAAACGGGCACCACTTTGTGATCGACGGAGATGGTACAGGCA
AGCCTTTTGAGGGAAAACAGAGTATGGATCTTGAAGTCAAAGAGGGCGGACCTCTGCCTTTTGCCTTTGA
TATCCTGACCACTGCATTCCTGTACGGCAACAGGGTATTCGCCAAATATCCAGACAACATACAAGACTAT
TTTAAGCAGTCGTTTCCTAAGGGGTATTCGTGGGAACGAAGCTTGACTTTCGAAGACGGGGGCATTTGCA
ACGCCAGAAACGACATAACAATGGAAGGGGACACTTTCTATAATAAAGTTCGATTTTATGGTACCAACTT
TCCCGCCAATGGTCCAGTTATGCAGAAGAAGACGCTGAAATGGGAGCCCTCCACTGAGAAAATGTATGTG
CGTGATGGAGTGCTGACGGGTGATGTAGAGATGGCTTTGTTGCTTGAAGGAAATGCCCATTACCGATGTG
ACTTCAGAACTACTTACAAAGCTAAGGAGAAGGGTGTCAAGTTACCAGGCGCCCACTTTGTGGACCACTG
CATTGAGATTTTAAGCCATGACAAAGATTACAACAAGGTTAAGCTGTATGAGCATGCTGTTGCTCATTCT
GGATTGCCTGACAATGCCAGACGATCCGGACTCAGATCTAAGCTGAACCCTCCTGATGAGAGTGGCCCCG
GCTGCATGAGCTGCAAGTGTGTGCTCTCCTGAGAATTCTGCAGTCGACGGTACCGCGGGCCCGGGATCCA
CCGGATCTAGATAACTGATCATAATCAGCCATACCACATTTGTAGAGGTTTTACTTGCTTTAAAAAACCT
CCCACACCTCCCC
